Addgene plasmid #104844: pAAV-AVPR2-eLOV-TEVcs-FLAG-GAL4-V5
Purpose: b2AR-SPARK TF component
Depositing lab: Alice Ting. Depositing organization: Stanford University. Publication: Time-gated detection of protein-protein interactions with transcriptional readout. Kim MW, Wang W, Sanchez MI, Coukos R, von Zastrow M, Ting AY. Elife. 2017 Nov 30;6. doi: 10.7554/eLife.30233. PubMed 29189201.
Backbone
  Vector backbone: pAAV
  Vector type: Mammalian Expression, AAV
Growth in bacteria
  Bacterial resistance: Ampicillin, 100 μg/mL
  Growth temperature: 37°C
  Growth strain: NEB Stable
  Copy number: High Copy
Gene/Insert
  Gene/Insert name: AVPR2-eLOV-TEVcs-FLAG-GAL4-V5
  Species: Synthetic
  Promoter: CMV
  Cloning method: Unknown
  Sequencing primers: 5′ CMV-F
Terms and licenses: Academic/Nonprofit Terms; Industry Terms: Not Available to Industry
How to cite: pAAV-AVPR2-eLOV-TEVcs-FLAG-GAL4-V5 was a gift from Alice Ting (Addgene plasmid # 104844 ; http://n2t.net/addgene:104844 ; RRID:Addgene_104844)
