[The description below was written by a language model from this plasmid's Addgene catalogue record and the feature table of its GenBank file.]
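Description:
pAAV-AVPR2-eLOV-TEVcs-FLAG-GAL4-V5 is a 6,272 bp AAV transfer plasmid for mammalian expression, built on a pAAV backbone. Two AAV2 inverted terminal repeats flank the expression cassette, so it can be packaged into recombinant AAV particles or used directly by transfection. In bacteria it is maintained by a high-copy ColE1/pUC-type origin and selected with ampicillin through the beta-lactamase gene. An f1 phage origin is also present. The recorded growth strain is a recombination-deficient one, as is usual for protecting the ITRs.

Between the ITRs, the CMV immediate-early enhancer and promoter drive a single synthetic fusion protein, and a bGH polyadenylation signal terminates the transcript. A T7 promoter lies just upstream of the coding region. The feature table annotates only the C-terminal part of the fusion: a FLAG epitope, the GAL4 DNA-binding domain, the GAL4 activation domain and a V5 tag. The region upstream of FLAG is unannotated, but from the construct name it should encode AVPR2, the light-sensitive eLOV domain and a TEV protease cleavage site (TEVcs).

The record describes the plasmid as the transcription factor component of the SPARK system, which detects protein-protein interactions with a time-gated transcriptional readout. In this type of design, GAL4 is tethered to a membrane protein through a cleavage site that the LOV domain cages in the dark. GAL4 is released to activate a reporter only when light uncages the site and a protease-fused partner is recruited. The purpose field says "b2AR-SPARK" while the insert name gives AVPR2, and the record does not resolve whether AVPR2 is the full receptor or only a portion of it.
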