LOCUS       Exported 6272 bp ds-DNA circular SYN 12-MAY-2021
DEFINITION  b2AR-SPARK TF component.
ACCESSION   .
VERSION     .
KEYWORDS    pAAV-AVPR2-eLOV-TEVcs-FLAG-GAL4-V5
SOURCE      synthetic DNA construct
  ORGANISM  synthetic DNA construct
REFERENCE   1 (bases 1 to 6272)
  AUTHORS   Kim MW, Wang W, Sanchez MI, Coukos R, von Zastrow M, Ting AY
  TITLE     Time-gated detection of protein-protein interactions with
            transcriptional readout.
  JOURNAL   Elife. 2017 Nov 30;6. doi: 10.7554/eLife.30233.
  PUBMED    29189201
REFERENCE   2 (bases 1 to 6272)
  AUTHORS   .
  TITLE     Direct Submission
  JOURNAL   Exported May 12, 2021 from SnapGene Server 1.1.58
            http://www.snapgene.com
FEATURES             Location/Qualifiers
     source          1..6272
                     /organism="synthetic DNA construct"
                     /mol_type="other DNA"
     repeat_region   1..130
                     /label=AAV2 ITR (alternate)
                     /note="Functional equivalent of wild-type AAV2 ITR"
     enhancer        201..504
                     /label=CMV enhancer
                     /note="human cytomegalovirus immediate early enhancer"
     promoter        505..708
                     /label=CMV promoter
                     /note="human cytomegalovirus (CMV) immediate early
                     promoter"
     primer_bind     659..679
                     /label=CMV-F
                     /note="Human CMV immediate early promoter, forward primer"
     primer_bind     753..772
                     /label=T7
                     /note="T7 promoter, forward primer"
     promoter        753..771
                     /label=T7 promoter
                     /note="promoter for bacteriophage T7 RNA polymerase"
     CDS             2414..2437
                     /codon_start=1
                     /product="FLAG(R) epitope tag, followed by an enterokinase
                     cleavage site"
                     /label=FLAG
                     /translation="DYKDDDDK"
     CDS             2438..2875
                     /codon_start=1
                     /gene="Saccharomyces cerevisiae GAL4 (truncated)"
                     /product="DNA binding domain of the GAL4 transcriptional
                     activator"
                     /label=GAL4 DNA binding domain
                     /translation="KLLSSIEQACDICRLKKLKCSKEKPKCAKCLKNNWECRYSPKTKR
                     SPLTRAHLTEVESRLERLEQLFLLIFPREDLDMILKMDSLQDIKALLTGLFVQDNVNKD
                     AVTDRLASVETDMPLTLRQHRISATSSSEESSNKGQRQLTVS"
     CDS             2876..3217
                     /codon_start=1
                     /gene="Saccharomyces cerevisiae GAL4 (truncated)"
                     /product="activation domain of the GAL4 transcriptional
                     activator"
                     /label=GAL4 activation domain
                     /translation="ANFNQSGNIADSSLSFTFTNSSNGPNLITTQTNSQALSQPIASSN
                     VHDNFMNNEITASKIDDGNNSKPLSPGWTDQTAYNAFGITTGMFNTTTMDDVYNYLFDD
                     EDTPPNPKKE"
     CDS             3218..3259
                     /codon_start=1
                     /product="epitope tag from simian virus 5"
                     /label=V5 tag
                     /translation="GKPIPNPLLGLDST"
     primer_bind     complement(3293..3310)
                     /label=BGH-rev
                     /note="Bovine growth hormone terminator, reverse primer.
                     Also called BGH reverse"
     polyA_signal    3299..3506
                     /label=bGH poly(A) signal
                     /note="bovine growth hormone polyadenylation signal"
     repeat_region   3535..3675
                     /label=AAV2 ITR
                     /note="inverted terminal repeat of adeno-associated virus
                     serotype 2"
     repeat_region   3535..3664
                     /label=AAV2 ITR
     rep_origin      3750..4205
                     /direction=RIGHT
                     /label=f1 ori
                     /note="f1 bacteriophage origin of replication; arrow
                     indicates direction of (+) strand synthesis"
     primer_bind     complement(3837..3856)
                     /label=F1ori-R
                     /note="F1 origin, reverse primer"
     primer_bind     4047..4068
                     /label=F1ori-F
                     /note="F1 origin, forward primer"
     primer_bind     complement(4222..4241)
                     /label=pRS-marker
                     /note="pRS vectors, use to sequence yeast selectable
                     marker"
     primer_bind     4341..4363
                     /label=pGEX 3'
                     /note="pGEX vectors, reverse primer"
     primer_bind     complement(4401..4419)
                     /label=pBRforEco
                     /note="pBR322 vectors, upsteam of EcoRI site, forward
                     primer"
     promoter        4487..4591
                     /gene="bla"
                     /label=AmpR promoter
     CDS             4592..5452
                     /codon_start=1
                     /gene="bla"
                     /product="beta-lactamase"
                     /label=AmpR
                     /note="confers resistance to ampicillin, carbenicillin, and
                     related antibiotics"
                     /translation="MSIQHFRVALIPFFAAFCLPVFAHPETLVKVKDAEDQLGARVGYI
                     ELDLNSGKILESFRPEERFPMMSTFKVLLCGAVLSRIDAGQEQLGRRIHYSQNDLVEYS
                     PVTEKHLTDGMTVRELCSAAITMSDNTAANLLLTTIGGPKELTAFLHNMGDHVTRLDRW
                     EPELNEAIPNDERDTTMPVAMATTLRKLLTGELLTLASRQQLIDWMEADKVAGPLLRSA
                     LPAGWFIADKSGAGERGSRGIIAALGPDGKPSRIVVIYTTGSQATMDERNRQIAEIGAS
                     LIKHW"
     primer_bind     complement(4810..4829)
                     /label=Amp-R
                     /note="Ampicillin resistance gene, reverse primer"
     rep_origin      5623..6211
                     /direction=RIGHT
                     /label=ori
                     /note="high-copy-number ColE1/pMB1/pBR322/pUC origin of
                     replication"
     primer_bind     6112..6131
                     /label=pBR322ori-F
                     /note="pBR322 origin, forward primer"
ORIGIN
        1 cctgcaggca gctgcgcgct cgctcgctca ctgaggccgc ccgggcgtcg ggcgaccttt
       61 ggtcgcccgg cctcagtgag cgagcgagcg cgcagagagg gagtggccaa ctccatcact
      121 aggggttcct gcggccgcac gcgttgtaca tagtaatcaa ttacggggtc attagttcat
      181 agcccatata tggagttccg cgttacataa cttacggtaa atggcccgcc tggctgaccg
      241 cccaacgacc cccgcccatt gacgtcaata atgacgtatg ttcccatagt aacgccaata
      301 gggactttcc attgacgtca atgggtggag tatttacggt aaactgccca cttggcagta
      361 catcaagtgt atcatatgcc aagtacgccc cctattgacg tcaatgacgg taaatggccc
      421 gcctggcatt atgcccagta catgacctta tgggactttc ctacttggca gtacatctac
      481 gtattagtca tcgctattac catggtgatg cggttttggc agtacatcaa tgggcgtgga
      541 tagcggtttg actcacgggg atttccaagt ctccacccca ttgacgtcaa tgggagtttg
      601 ttttggcacc aaaatcaacg ggactttcca aaatgtcgta acaactccgc cccattgacg
      661 caaatgggcg gtaggcgtgt acggtgggag gtctatataa gcagagctct ctggctaact
      721 agagaaccca ctgcttactg gcttatcgaa attaatacga ctcactatag ggagacccaa
      781 gcttgccacc atgctcatgg cctctaccac aagcgctgtg cccggacatc catctcttcc
      841 aagtcttccc tccaacagct cacaggagag gcctctggat acccgggacc cacttcttgc
      901 aagagcggag ctcgccttgc tctccatcgt tttcgttgcc gtcgcgttga gcaatggtct
      961 ggtgctggcc gccctggcgc gacgaggccg ccgaggccac tgggcgccta ttcatgtctt
     1021 tatcggccat ctctgtcttg cagacctggc cgtggcgctg tttcaggtgc tccctcaact
     1081 ggcttggaaa gccaccgata gattccgggg gccagacgca ctgtgtcggg ccgtgaaata
     1141 cctgcagatg gtgggaatgt atgccagttc atatatgata cttgctatga ccttggacag
     1201 acacagggct atctgtcgcc ccatgctggc gtataggcac ggttccggag cccattggaa
     1261 caggccagtt ctggttgcgt gggctttttc cctgcttctg agcttgcccc agttgtttat
     1321 tttcgcacag agaaatgtgg agggcggatc tggcgtgacc gattgctggg cttgcttcgc
     1381 tgagccatgg ggcagaagga cctacgtgac gtggattgct ctcatggtgt tcgttgctcc
     1441 caccctgggg atcgccgcat gccaggtcct gatattcaga gaaatacacg cctccttggt
     1501 tcctgggcca agcgagcgcc ctggtggaag aagacggggt cgaaggactg gctctccagg
     1561 cgaaggcgcc cacgtatcag ctgcggtagc taagaccgta cgcatgacac tggtcatcgt
     1621 cgtcgtttac gttctttgct gggccccgtt ttttttggtg cagctctggg cggcctggga
     1681 ccccgaagca cccctggaag gtgctccatt cgttctgctc atgcttctcg cttcactgaa
     1741 tagctgtacc aatccttgga tttacgcctc tttctcctcc agtgttagct ccgagctgcg
     1801 gagtcttctc tgttgcgccc ggggcaggac ccccccaagc ctgggtccac aggacgaatc
     1861 ctgcactacc gcctccagtt ccctggccaa agacacctct tctgagctgg ccgagaagct
     1921 ggccggcctg gacatcaacg gtggagctag cggcagccgg gcgaccaccc tggaacgtat
     1981 tgaaaagagc tttgtgatta ccgatccgcg tctgccggat aacccgatta tttttgtgag
     2041 cgatagcttt ctgcagctga ccgaatatag ccgtgaagaa attctgggcc gtaactgccg
     2101 ttttctgcag ggcccggaaa ccgatcgtgc gaccgtgcgt aaaattcgtg atgcgattga
     2161 taaccagacc gaagtgaccg tgcagctgat taactatacc aaaagcggca aaaaattttg
     2221 gaacctgttt catctgcagc cgatgcgtga tcagaaaggc gatgtgcagt attttattgg
     2281 cgtgcagctg gatggtaccg aacgtgtgcg tgatgcggcg gaacgtgaag ctgtgatgct
     2341 ggtcaagaaa accgcggagg aaatcgacga agccgctaag gaaaatctct acttccagat
     2401 gggcggagga tccgactaca aggatgacga cgataagaag ctactgtctt ctatcgaaca
     2461 agcatgcgat atttgccgac ttaaaaagct caagtgctcc aaagaaaaac cgaagtgcgc
     2521 caagtgtctg aagaacaact gggagtgtcg ctactctccc aaaaccaaaa ggtctccgct
     2581 gactagggca catctgacag aagtggaatc aaggctagaa agactggaac agctatttct
     2641 actgattttt cctcgagaag accttgacat gattttgaaa atggattctt tacaggatat
     2701 aaaagcattg ttaacaggat tatttgtaca agataatgtg aataaagatg ccgtcacaga
     2761 tagattggct tcagtggaga ctgatatgcc tctaacattg agacagcata gaataagtgc
     2821 gacatcatca tcggaagaga gtagtaacaa aggtcaaaga cagttgactg tatcggccaa
     2881 ttttaatcaa agtgggaata ttgctgatag ctcattgtcc ttcactttca ctaacagtag
     2941 caacggtccg aacctcataa caactcaaac aaattctcaa gcgctttcac aaccaattgc
     3001 ctcctctaac gttcatgata acttcatgaa taatgaaatc acggctagta aaattgatga
     3061 tggtaataat tcaaaaccac tgtcacctgg ttggacggac caaactgcgt ataacgcgtt
     3121 tggaatcact acagggatgt ttaataccac tacaatggat gatgtatata actatctatt
     3181 cgatgatgaa gataccccac caaacccaaa aaaagagggc aagccgatcc ctaaccctct
     3241 gctgggcctg gacagcactt aagaattcct cgagctagag ctcgctgatc agcctcgact
     3301 gtgccttcta gttgccagcc atctgttgtt tgcccctccc ccgtgccttc cttgaccctg
     3361 gaaggtgcca ctcccactgt cctttcctaa taaaatgagg aaattgcatc gcattgtctg
     3421 agtaggtgtc attctattct ggggggtggg gtggggcagg acagcaaggg ggaggattgg
     3481 gaagacaata gcaggcatgc tggggaggta accacgtgcg gaccgagcgg ccgcaggaac
     3541 ccctagtgat ggagttggcc actccctctc tgcgcgctcg ctcgctcact gaggccgggc
     3601 gaccaaaggt cgcccgacgc ccgggctttg cccgggcggc ctcagtgagc gagcgagcgc
     3661 gcagctgcct gcaggggcgc ctgatgcggt attttctcct tacgcatctg tgcggtattt
     3721 cacaccgcat annnnnnnnn nnnnnnnnnn nnnnnnnnnn nnnnnnnnnn nnnnnnnnnn
     3781 nnnnnnnnnn nnnnnnnnnn nnnnnnnnnn nnnnnnnnnn nnnnnntnnn nnnnnnnnnn
     3841 nnnnnnnnnn nnnnnnnnnn nnnnnnnnnn nnncnnnnnn nnnnnnnnnn nnnnnnnnnn
     3901 nnnnnnnnnn nnnnnnnnnn nnnnnnnnnn nnnnnnnnnn nnnnnnnnnn nnnnnnnnnn
     3961 nnnnnnnnnn nnnnnnnnnn nnnnnnnnnn nnnnnnnnnn nnnnnnnnnn nnnnnccttt
     4021 gacgttggag tccacgttct ttaatagtgg actcttgttc caaactggaa caacactcaa
     4081 ctctatctcg ggctattctt ttgatttata agggattttg ccgatttcgg tctattggtt
     4141 aaaaaatgag ctgatttaac aaaaatttaa cgcgaatttt aacaaaatat taacgtttac
     4201 aattttatgg tgcactctca gtacaatctg ctctgatgcc gcatagttaa gccagccccg
     4261 acacccgcca acacccgctg acgcgccctg acgggcttgt ctgctcccgg catccgctta
     4321 cagacaagct gtgaccgtct ccgggagctg catgtgtcag aggttttcac cgtcatcacc
     4381 gaaacgcgcg agacgaaagg gcctcgtgat acgcctattt ttataggtta atgtcatgat
     4441 aataatggtt tcttagacgt caggtggcac ttttcgggga aatgtgcgcg gaacccctat
     4501 ttgtttattt ttctaaatac attcaaatat gtatccgctc atgagacaat aaccctgata
     4561 aatgcttcaa taatattgaa aaaggaagag tatgagtatt caacatttcc gtgtcgccct
     4621 tattcccttt tttgcggcat tttgccttcc tgtttttgct cacccagaaa cgctggtgaa
     4681 agtaaaagat gctgaagatc agttgggtgc acgagtgggt tacatcgaac tggatctcaa
     4741 cagcggtaag atccttgaga gttttcgccc cgaagaacgt tttccaatga tgagcacttt
     4801 taaagttctg ctatgtggcg cggtattatc ccgtattgac gccgggcaag agcaactcgg
     4861 tcgccgcata cactattctc agaatgactt ggttgagtac tcaccagtca cagaaaagca
     4921 tcttacggat ggcatgacag taagagaatt atgcagtgct gccataacca tgagtgataa
     4981 cactgcggcc aacttacttc tgacaacgat cggaggaccg aaggagctaa ccgctttttt
     5041 gcacaacatg ggggatcatg taactcgcct tgatcgttgg gaaccggagc tgaatgaagc
     5101 cataccaaac gacgagcgtg acaccacgat gcctgtagca atggcaacaa cgttgcgcaa
     5161 actattaact ggcgaactac ttactctagc ttcccggcaa caattaatag actggatgga
     5221 ggcggataaa gttgcaggac cacttctgcg ctcggccctt ccggctggct ggtttattgc
     5281 tgataaatct ggagccggtg agcgtggaag ccgcggtatc attgcagcac tggggccaga
     5341 tggtaagccc tcccgtatcg tagttatcta cacgacgggg agtcaggcaa ctatggatga
     5401 acgaaataga cagatcgctg agataggtgc ctcactgatt aagcattggt aactgtcaga
     5461 ccaagtttac tcatatatac tttagattga tttaaaactt catttttaat ttaaaaggat
     5521 ctaggtgaag atcctttttg ataatctcat gaccaaaatc ccttaacgtg agttttcgtt
     5581 ccactgagcg tcagaccccg tagaaaagat caaaggatct tcttgagatc ctttttttct
     5641 gcgcgtaatc tgctgcttgc aaacaaaaaa accaccgcta ccagcggtgg tttgtttgcc
     5701 ggatcaagag ctaccaactc tttttccgaa ggtaactggc ttcagcagag cgcagatacc
     5761 aaatactgtt cttctagtgt agccgtagtt aggccaccac ttcaagaact ctgtagcacc
     5821 gcctacatac ctcgctctgc taatcctgtt accagtggct gctgccagtg gcgataagtc
     5881 gtgtcttacc gggttggact caagacgata gttaccggat aaggcgcagc ggtcgggctg
     5941 aacggggggt tcgtgcacac agcccagctt ggagcgaacg acctacaccg aactgagata
     6001 cctacagcgt gagctatgag aaagcgccac gcttcccgaa gggagaaagg cggacaggta
     6061 tccggtaagc ggcagggtcg gaacaggaga gcgcacgagg gagcttccag ggggaaacgc
     6121 ctggtatctt tatagtcctg tcgggtttcg ccacctctga cttgagcgtc gatttttgtg
     6181 atgctcgtca ggggggcgga gcctatggaa aaacgccagc aacgcggcct ttttacggtt
     6241 cctggccttt tgctggcctt ttgctcacat gt
//
